Addgene plasmid #36422: Bcr del PK
Depositing lab: John Groffen & Nora Heisterkamp. Depositing organization: Children's Hospital Los Angeles. Publication: Transglutaminase 2 regulates the GTPase-activating activity of Bcr. Yi SJ, Groffen J, Heisterkamp N. J Biol Chem. 2009 Dec 18;284(51):35645-51. Epub . 10.1074/jbc.M109.062240 PubMed 19840940.
Backbone
  Vector backbone: pCDE
  Backbone manufacturer: p CD from Paul Berg
  Backbone size w/o insert (bp): 3000
  Total vector size (bp): 6500
  Modifications to backbone: Polylinker from mp13 inserted into the sole cloning site -EcoRI- in the original vector pCD to make pCDE.
  Vector type: Mammalian Expression
Growth in bacteria
  Bacterial resistance: Ampicillin, 100 μg/mL
  Growth temperature: 37°C
  Growth strain: DH5alpha
  Copy number: Low Copy
Gene/Insert
  Gene/Insert name: BCR
  Species: H. sapiens (human)
  Mutation: deletion of residues 40-447
  Entrez Gene: BCR (a.k.a. ALL, BCR1, CML, D22S11, D22S662, PHL)
Terms and licenses: Academic/Nonprofit Terms; Industry Terms: Not Available to Industry
Depositor comments: Construct includes 5' untranslated sequences, and the first 39 aminoacids including a small part of the N-terminal oligomerization domain. The deletion was generated by ligation of a Stu I site in BCR exon 1 to a downstream Nae I site. The construct lacks the ST kinase domain. Vector is a derivative of pCD with a multiple cloning site included. Has SV-40 origin of replication for high yield expression in COS-1 cells. Also see Yi et al 2009. Constructed by Vesa Kaartinen.
How to cite: Bcr del PK was a gift from John Groffen & Nora Heisterkamp (Addgene plasmid # 36422 ; http://n2t.net/addgene:36422 ; RRID:Addgene_36422)
