[The description below was written by a language model from this plasmid's Addgene catalogue record.]
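Description:
Bcr del PK is a mammalian expression plasmid carrying a truncated form of human BCR in the pCDE backbone. pCDE is a derivative of the pCD expression vector in which a polylinker from mp13 was inserted into the original vector's single EcoRI cloning site to provide a multiple cloning site. The backbone is recorded as about 3 kb and the complete plasmid as about 6.5 kb. It is propagated in E. coli as a low-copy plasmid under ampicillin selection. The vector also carries an SV40 origin of replication, which allows episomal amplification in cells that supply SV40 large T antigen, so high-level transient expression can be obtained in COS-1 cells. The record does not name the promoter driving the insert, and no epitope tag, reporter or mammalian selection marker is listed.

The insert is a BCR cDNA with an internal deletion of residues 40–447, made by joining a StuI site in BCR exon 1 to a downstream NaeI site. The construct keeps the 5' untranslated sequences and the first 39 amino acids, which include only a small part of the N-terminal oligomerization domain. It lacks the serine/threonine kinase domain, as the "del PK" name indicates. Sequences downstream of the deletion are presumably retained, though the record does not itemise the remaining domains. The plasmid is associated with a study of how transglutaminase 2 regulates the GTPase-activating activity of Bcr. This suggests it served as a deletion mutant for domain mapping, testing how the N-terminal and kinase region contributes to Bcr function or interactions in transfected mammalian cells.
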