>Addgene plasmid #36422 | Bcr del PK | addgene partial sequence | sequence record 50712 | SV40pro-F 5'-TATTTATGCAGAGGCCGAGG-3'
AGCTCCTCGAGGAACTGAAAAACCAGAAAGTTAACTGGTAAGTTTAGTCTTTTTGTCTTTTATTTCAGGT
CCCGGATCCGGTGGTGGTGCAAATCAAAGAACTGCTCCTCAGTGGATGTTGCCTTTACTTCGAGGCCTGT
ACGGAAGTGTTACTTCTGCTCTAAAAGCTGCTGCAGGTCGACTCTAGAACTAGTGGATCCCCCGGGCTGC
AGGAATTCCGCCCGGCGCCCGGGGCCGGGCCTGGCGAGGCCGCCGCGCCGCCGCTGAGACGGGCCCCGCG
CGCAGCCCGGCGGCGCAGGTAAGGCCGGCCGCGCCATGGTGGACCCGGTGGGCTTCGCGGAGGCGTGGAA
GGCGCAGTTCCCGGACTCAGAGCCCCCGCGCATGGAGCTGCGCTCAGTGGGCGACATCGAGCAGGAGCTG
GAGCGCTGCAAGGGGCACCAAGATGGGCTGCCCTACATTGATGACTCGCCCTCCTCATCGCCCCACCTCA
GCAGCAAGGGCAGGGGCAGCCGGGATGCGCTGGTCTCGGGAGCCCTGGAGTCCACTAAAGCGAGTGAGCT
GGACTTGGAAAAGGGCTTGGAGATGAGAAAATGGGTCCTGTCGGGAATCCTGGCTAGCGAGGAGACTTAC
C
